>Addgene plasmid #124394 | GB1-His-TET1-878-911-T898E(pL91) | addgene full sequence | sequence record 245180 | Addgene NGS Result
TAATACGACTCACTATAGGGGAATTGTGAGCGGATAACAATTCCCCTCTAGAAATAATTTTGTTTAACTT
TAAGAAGGAGATATACATATGCAGTACAAACTGATCCTGAACGGTAAAACCCTGAAAGGTGAAACCACCA
CCGAAGCTGTTGACGCTGCTACCGCGGAAAAAGTTTTCAAACAGTACGCTAACGACAACGGTGTTGACGG
TGAATGGACCTACGACGACGCTACCAAAACCTTCACCGTTACCGAAGGATCTCATCATCATCATCATCAT
GGATCCGAAAACCTGTATTTTCAGGGCGCCCTCTTATCGTTAATGAAAGATAGGAGATTAACATTGGAGC
AAGTGGTAGCCATAGAGGCCCTGGAGCAACTCTCAGAAGCCCCATCAGAGAATTCCTCCCCATGAAATTC
GAGCTCCGTCGACAAGCTTGCGGCCGCACTCGAGCACCACCACCACCACCACTAATGTTAATTAAGTTGG
GCGTTCCTAGGCTGATAAAACAGAATTTGCCTGGCGGCAGTAGCGCGGTGGTCCCACCTGACCCCATGCC
GAACTCAGAAGTGAAACGCCGTAGCGCCGATGGTAGTGTGGGGTCTCCCCATGCGAGAGTAGGGAACTGC
CAGGCATCAAATAAAACGAAAGGCTCAGTCGAAAGACTGGGCCTTTCGTTTTATCTGTTGTTTGTCGGTG
AACGCTCTCCTGAGTAGGACAAATCCGCCGGGAGCGGATTTGAACGTTGCGAAGCAACGGCCCGGAGGGT
GGCGGGCAGGACGCCCGCCATAAACTGCCAGGCATCAAATTAAGCAGAAGGCCATCCTGACGGATGGCCT
TTTTGCGTTTCTACAAACTCTTTTGTTTATTTTTCTAAATACATTCAAATATGTATCCGCTGAGCAATAA
CTAGCATAACCCCTTGGGGCCTCTAAACGGGTCTTGAGGGGTTTTTTGCTGAAAGGAGGAACTATATCCG
GATTGGCGAATGGG
[124 nt withheld, positions 995-1118]
C
[91 nt withheld, positions 1120-1210]
A
[49 nt withheld, positions 1212-1260]
CCTTTGACGTTGGAGTCCACGTTCTTT
[37 nt withheld, positions 1288-1324]
ACCCTATCTCGGTCTATTCTTTTGATTTATAAGGGATTTTGCCGATTTCGGCCTATTGGTTAAAAAATGA
GCTGATTTAACAAAAATTTAACGCGAATTTTAACAAAATATTAACGTTTACAATTTCTGGCGGCACGATG
GCATGAGATTATCAAAAAGGATCTTCACCTAGATCCTTTTAAATTAAAAATGAAGTTTTAAATCAATCTA
AAGTATATATGAGTAAACTTGGTCTGACAGTTACCAATGCTTAATCAGTGAGGCACCTATCTCAGCGATC
TGTCTATTTCGTTCATCCATAGTTGCCTGACTCCCCGTCGTGTAGATAACTACGATACGGGAGGGCTTAC
CATCTGGCCCCAGTGCTGCAATGATACCGCGAGACCCACGCTCACCGGCTCCAGATTTATCAGCAATAAA
CCAGCCAGCCGGAAGGGCCGAGCGCAGAAGTGGTCCTGCAACTTTATCCGCCTCCATCCAGTCTATTAAT
TGTTGCCGGGAAGCTAGAGTAAGTAGTTCGCCAGTTAATAGTTTGCGCAACGTTGTTGCCATTGCTACAG
GCATCGTGGTGTCACGCTCGTCGTTTGGTATGGCTTCATTCAGCTCCGGTTCCCAACGATCAAGGCGAGT
TACATGATCCCCCATGTTGTGCAAAAAAGCGGTTAGCTCCTTCGGTCCTCCGATCGTTGTCAGAAGTAAG
TTGGCCGCAGTGTTATCACTCATGGTTATGGCAGCACTGCATAATTCTCTTACTGTCATGCCATCCGTAA
GATGCTTTTCTGTGACTGGTGAGTACTCAACCAAGTCATTCTGAGAATAGTGTATGCGGCGACCGAGTTG
CTCTTGCCCGGCGTCAATACGGGATAATACCGCGCCACATAGCAGAACTTTAAAAGTGCTCATCATTGGA
AAACGTTCTTCGGGGCGAAAACTCTCAAGGATCTTACCGCTGTTGAGATCCAGTTCGATGTAACCCACTC
GTGCACCCAACTGATCTTCAGCATCTTTTACTTTCACCAGCGTTTCTGGGTGAGCAAAAACAGGAAGGCA
AAATGCCGCAAAAAAGGGAATAAGGGCGACACGGAAATGTTGAATACTCATACTCTTCCTTTTTCAATCA
TGATTGAAGCATTTATCAGGGTTATTGTCTCATGAGCGGATACATATTTGAATGTATTTAGAAAAATAAA
CAAATAGGTCATGACCAAAATCCCTTAACGTGAGTTTTCGTTCCACTGAGCGTCAGACCCCGTAGAAAAG
ATCAAAGGATCTTCTTGAGATCCTTTTTTTCTGCGCGTAATCTGCTGCTTGCAAACAAAAAAACCACCGC
TACCAGCGGTGGTTTGTTTGCCGGATCAAGAGCTACCAACTCTTTTTCCGAAGGTAACTGGCTTCAGCAG
AGCGCAGATACCAAATACTGTCCTTCTAGTGTAGCCGTAGTTAGGCCACCACTTCAAGAACTCTGTAGCA
CCGCCTACATACCTCGCTCTGCTAATCCTGTTACCAGTGGCTGCTGCCAGTGGCGATAAGTCGTGTCTTA
CCGGGTTGGACTCAAGACGATAGTTACCGGATAAGGCGCAGCGGTCGGGCTGAACGGGGGGTTCGTGCAC
ACAGCCCAGCTTGGAGCGAACGACCTACACCGAACTGAGATACCTACAGCGTGAGCTATGAGAAAGCGCC
ACGCTTCCCGAAGGGAGAAAGGCGGACAGGTATCCGGTAAGCGGCAGGGTCGGAACAGGAGAGCGCACGA
GGGAGCTTCCAGGGGGAAACGCCTGGTATCTTTATAGTCCTGTCGGGTTTCGCCACCTCTGACTTGAGCG
TCGATTTTTGTGATGCTCGTCAGGGGGGCGGAGCCTATGGAAAAACGCCAGCAACGCGGCCTTTTTACGG
TTCCTGGCCTTTTGCTGGCCTTTTGCTCACATGTTCTTTCCTGCGTTATCCCCTGATTCTGTGGATAACC
GTATTACCGCCTTTGAGTGAGCTGATACCGCTCGCCGCAGCCGAACGACCGAGCGCAGCGAGTCAGTGAG
CGAGGAAGCGGAAGAGCGCCTGATGCGGTATTTTCTCCTTACGCATCTGTGCGGTATTTCACACCGCAAT
GGTGCACTCTCAGTACAATCTGCTCTGATGCCGCATAGTTAAGCCAGTATACACTCCGCTATCGCTACGT
GACTGGGTCATGGCTGCGCCCCGACACCCGCCAACACCCGCTGACGCGCCCTGACGGGCTTGTCTGCTCC
CGGCATCCGCTTACAGACAAGCTGTGACCGTCTCCGGGAGCTGCATGTGTCAGAGGTTTTCACCGTCATC
ACCGAAACGCGCGAGGCAGCTGCGGTAAAGCTCATCAGCGTGGTCGTGAAGCGATTCACAGATGTCTGCC
TGTTCATCCGCGTCCAGCTCGTTGAGTTTCTCCAGAAGCGTTAATGTCTGGCTTCTGATAAAGCGGGCCA
TGTTAAGGGCGGTTTTTTCCTGTTTGGTCACTGATGCCTCCGTGTAAGGGGGATTTCTGTTCATGGGGGT
AATGATACCGATGAAACGAGAGAGGATGCTCACGATACGGGTTACTGATGATGAACATGCCCGGTTACTG
GAACGTTGTGAGGGTAAACAACTGGCGGTATGGATGCGGCGGGACCAGAGAAAAATCACTCAGGGTCAAT
GCCAGCGCTTCGTTAATACAGATGTAGGTGTTCCACAGGGTAGCCAGCAGCATCCTGCGATGCAGATCCG
GAACATAATGGTGCAGGGCGCTGACTTCCGCGTTTCCAGACTTTACGAAACACGGAAACCGAAGACCATT
CATGTTGTTGCTCAGGTCGCAGACGTTTTGCAGCAGCAGTCGCTTCACGTTCGCTCGCGTATCGGTGATT
CATTCTGCTAACCAGTAAGGCAACCCCGCCAGCCTAGCCGGGTCCTCAACGACAGGAGCACGATCATGCT
AGTCATGCCCCGCGCCCACCGGAAGGAGCTGACTGGGTTGAAGGCTCTCAAGGGCATCGGTCGAGATCCC
GGTGCCTAATGAGTGAGCTAACTTACATTAATTGCGTTGCGCTCACTGCCCGCTTTCCAGTCGGGAAACC
TGTCGTGCCAGCTGCATTAATGAATCGGCCAACGCGCGGGGAGAGGCGGTTTGCGTATTGGGCGCCAGGG
TGGTTTTTCTTTTCACCAGTGAGACGGGCAACAGCTGATTGCCCTTCACCGCCTGGCCCTGAGAGAGTTG
CAGCAAGCGGTCCACGCTGGTTTGCCCCAGCAGGCGAAAATCCTGTTTGATGGTGGTTAACGGCGGGATA
TAACATGAGCTGTCTTCGGTATCGTCGTATCCCACTACCGAGATGTCCGCACCAACGCGCAGCCCGGACT
CGGTAATGGCGCGCATTGCGCCCAGCGCCATCTGATCGTTGGCAACCAGCATCGCAGTGGGAACGATGCC
CTCATTCAGCATTTGCATGGTTTGTTGAAAACCGGACATGGCACTCCAGTCGCCTTCCCGTTCCGCTATC
GGCTGAATTTGATTGCGAGTGAGATATTTATGCCAGCCAGCCAGACGCAGACGCGCCGAGACAGAACTTA
ATGGGCCCGCTAACAGCGCGATTTGCTGGTGACCCAATGCGACCAGATGCTCCACGCCCAGTCGCGTACC
GTCTTCATGGGAGAAAATAATACTGTTGATGGGTGTCTGGTCAGAGACATCAAGAAATAACGCCGGAACA
TTAGTGCAGGCAGCTTCCACAGCAATGGCATCCTGGTCATCCAGCGGATAGTTAATGATCAGCCCACTGA
CGCGTTGCGCGAGAAGATTGTGCACCGCCGCTTTACAGGCTTCGACGCCGCTTCGTTCTACCATCGACAC
CACCACGCTGGCACCCAGTTGATCGGCGCGAGATTTAATCGCCGCGACAATTTGCGACGGCGCGTGCAGG
GCCAGACTGGAGGTGGCAACGCCAATCAGCAACGACTGTTTGCCCGCCAGTTGTTGTGCCACGCGGTTGG
GAATGTAATTCAGCTCCGCCATCGCCGCTTCCACTTTTTCCCGCGTTTTCGCAGAAACGTGGCTGGCCTG
GTTCACCACGCGGGAAACGGTCTGATAAGAGACACCGGCATACTCTGCGACATCGTATAACGTTACTGGT
TTCACATTCACCACCCTGAATTGACTCTCTTCCGGGCGCTATCATGCCATACCGCGAAAGGTTTTGCGCC
ATTCGATGGTGTCCGGGATCTCGACGCTCTCCCTTATGCGACTCCTGCATTAGGAAGCAGCCCAGTAGTA
GGTTGAGGCCGTTGAGCACCGCCGCCGCAAGGAATGGTGCATGCAAGGAGATGGCGCCCAACAGTCCCCC
GGCCACGGGGCCTGCCACCATACCCACGCCGAAACAAGCGCTCATGAGCCCGAAGTGGCGAGCCCGATCT
TCCCCATCGGTGATGTCGGCGATATAGGCGCCAGCAACCGCACCTGTGGCGCCGGTGATGCCGGCCACGA
TGCGTCCGGCGTAGAGGATCGAGATCGATCTCGATCCCGCGAAAT
Features (pLannotate 1.2.2; 24 found; start..end, strand, type, name):
      1..19      +  promoter       T7 promoter: promoter for bacteriophage T7 RNA polymerase
     20..44      +  protein_bind   lac operator: The lac repressor binds to the lac operator to inhibit transcription in E. coli. This inhibition can be relieved by adding lactose or isopropyl-β-D-thiogalactopyranoside (IPTG). lac repressor encoded by lacI
     59..81      +  RBS            RBS: efficient ribosome binding site from bacteriophage T7 gene 10 (Olins and Rangwala, 1989)
     95..256     +  CDS            GB1: B1 domain of Streptococcal protein G effective as a solubilizing fusion partner (Cheng and Patel, 2004)
    263..282     +  CDS            capTEV™ (fragment): composite tag for in vivo biotinylation, TEV protease cleavage, and 6xHis tagging
    287..307     +  CDS            TEV site: tobacco etch virus (TEV) protease recognition and cleavage site
    455..472     +  CDS            9xHis (fragment): 9xHis affinity tag
    519..634     +  ncRNA          5S rRNA: Accession: RF00001 - 5S ribosomal RNA
    638..724     +  terminator     rrnB T1 terminator: Escherichia coli rrnB; transcription terminator T1 from the E. coli rrnB gene
    816..843     +  terminator     rrnB T2 terminator: transcription terminator T2 from the E. coli rrnB gene
    862..901     +  promoter       AmpR promoter (fragment): bla
    911..958     +  terminator     T7 terminator: transcription terminator for bacteriophage T7 RNA polymerase
    995..1450    +  rep_origin     f1 ori (sequence partly withheld): f1 bacteriophage origin of replication; arrow indicates direction of (+) strand synthesis
   1565..2425    -  CDS            AmpR: β-lactamase; bla; confers resistance to ampicillin, carbenicillin, and related antibiotics
   2426..2518    -  promoter       AmpR promoter: bla
   2599..3187    +  rep_origin     ori: high-copy-number ColE1/pMB1/pBR322/pUC origin of replication
   3373..3512    -  misc_feature   bom: basis of mobility region from pBR322
   3614..3805    -  CDS            rop: Rop protein, which maintains plasmids at low copy number; rop
   3822..4202    +  CDS            YPB1_ECOLX: Protein predicted: Swiss-Prot protein existence level 4. From Escherichia coli.
   4264..4328    -  CDS            TcR (fragment): tetracycline efflux protein; tet; confers resistance to tetracycline
   4343..4364    -  protein_bind   CAP binding site: CAP binding activates transcription in the presence of cAMP. E. coli catabolite activator protein
   4377..5459    -  CDS            lacI: lac repressor; lacI; The lac repressor binds to the lac operator to inhibit transcription in E. coli. This inhibition can be relieved by adding lactose or isopropyl-β-D-thiogalactopyranoside (IPTG).
   5460..5537    -  promoter       lacI promoter: lacI
   5545..5824    -  CDS            TcR (fragment): tetracycline efflux protein; tet; confers resistance to tetracycline
