[The description below was written by a language model from this plasmid's Addgene catalogue record and pLannotate feature annotations shown in this document.]
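Description:
GB1-His-TET1-878-911-T898E(pL91) is a bacterial expression plasmid built on the pLeicester 91 backbone, a pET-style vector of about 5.8 kb for inducible protein production in E. coli. It carries a ColE1/pMB1-type origin together with the bom site and the rop gene, which moderates copy number (the catalogue lists copy number as unknown), plus an f1 origin. Selection is by ampicillin through the β-lactamase gene. Short tetracycline-resistance fragments are also annotated, but these appear to be non-functional remnants of a pBR322-derived lineage.

Expression is driven by a T7 promoter followed by a lac operator and the phage T7 gene 10 ribosome binding site, with a plasmid-borne lacI gene supplying repressor. Transcription therefore depends on a host providing T7 RNA polymerase and is relieved by IPTG. The open reading frame begins with the GB1 domain of streptococcal protein G, a small solubility-enhancing fusion partner, followed by a histidine tag and a TEV protease site that allows the N-terminal tags to be removed. Downstream lies the insert, which the feature table does not annotate. The catalogue describes it as residues 878–911 of human TET1, the Sin3-interaction domain (SID), carrying a T898E substitution. A further His-tag fragment is annotated after the insert region, but the record does not show whether it is in frame and translated. The rrnB T1/T2 and T7 terminators follow.

The stated purpose is to produce this mutant TET1-SID peptide in E. coli and purify it on a nickel column by FPLC. The associated publication concerns binding of the Tet1 SID to the PAH1 domain of Sin3A.
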