Addgene plasmid #124394: GB1-His-TET1-878-911-T898E(pL91)
Purpose: E.Coli produced TET1-SID mutants (T898E) purified by FPLC nickel column
Depositing lab: Shaun Cowley. Depositing organization: University of Leicester. Publication: Sin3A recruits Tet1 to the PAH1 domain via a highly conserved Sin3-Interaction Domain. Chandru A, Bate N, Vuister GW, Cowley SM. Sci Rep. 2018 Oct 2;8(1):14689. doi: 10.1038/s41598-018-32942-w. PubMed 30279502.
Backbone
  Vector backbone: pLeicester 91
  Backbone manufacturer: University of Leicester
  Vector type: Bacterial Expression
Growth in bacteria
  Bacterial resistance: Ampicillin, 100 μg/mL
  Growth temperature: 37°C
  Growth strain: DH5alpha
  Copy number: Unknown
Gene/Insert
  Gene/Insert name: GB1-His-TET1-878-911-T898E
  Species: H. sapiens (human)
  Insert size (bp): 300
  Mutation: T898E
  Entrez Gene: TET1 (a.k.a. CXXC6, LCX, bA119F7.1)
  Tag / fusion protein: GB1-Histidine (N terminal on backbone)
Terms and licenses: Academic/Nonprofit Terms; Industry Terms: Not Available to Industry
How to cite: GB1-His-TET1-878-911-T898E(pL91) was a gift from Shaun Cowley (Addgene plasmid # 124394 ; http://n2t.net/addgene:124394 ; RRID:Addgene_124394)
